>Addgene plasmid #138965 | pCAG-HASAP1-ST | addgene full sequence | sequence record 274439 | Addgene NGS Result
GCTAGCCGCCACCATGGAGACGACTGTGAGGTATGAACAGGGGTCAGAGCTCACTAAAACTTCGAGCTCT
CCAACAGCAGATGAGCCCACGATAAAGATTGATGATGGTCGTGATGAGGGTAATGAACAAGACAGCTGTT
CCAATACCATTAGGAGAAAAATTTCCCCGTTTGTGATGTCATTTGGATTCAGAGTATTTGGAGTTGTGCT
TATCATTGTAGACATCATAGTGGTGATTGTGGATCTGGCCATCAGTGAGAAGAAAAGAGGCATTAGAGAG
ATTCTTGAAGGTGTTTCCCTGGCTATAGCACTCTTCTTCCTTGTTGATGTTCTCATGAGAGTGTTTGTTG
AAGGCTTCAAGAACTATTTCCGGTCCAAACTGAATACTTTGGATGCAGTCATAGTAGTGGGCACTCTGCT
AATTAATATGACCTACTCCTTCTCTGACCTTGCTGCCTTTGCCCGCGAGACCTTCCAGGCCTTCCGCACC
ACCGACGTCGGCCGCAAGCTGATCATCGATCAGAACGTTTTTATCGAGGGTACGCTGCCGATGGGTGTCG
TCCGCCCGCTGACTGAAGTCGAGATGGACCATTACCGCGAGCCGTTCCTGAATCCTGTTGACCGCGAGCC
ACTGTGGCGCTTCCCAAACGAGCTGCCAATCGCCGGTGAGCCAGCGAACATCGTCGCGCTGGTCGAAGAA
TACATGGACTGGCTGCACCAGTCCCCTGTCCCGAAGCTGCTGTTCTGGGGCACCCCAGGCGTTCTGATCC
CACCGGCCGAAGCCGCTCGCCTGGCCAAAAGCCTGCCTAACTGCAAGGCTGTGGACATCGGCCCGGGTCT
GAATCTGCTGCAAGAAGACAACCCGGACCTGATCGGCAGCGAGATCGCGCGCTGGCTGTCGACGCTCGAG
ATTTCCGGCGAGCCAACCACTGGAGGCAGCGGAGGCACAGGAGGCAGCGGAGGCACAGGAGGCAGCATGG
CAGAAATCGGTACTGGCTTTCCATTCGACCCCCATTATGTGGAAGTCCTGGGCGAGCGCATGCACTACGT
CGATGTTGGTCCGCGCGATGGCACCCCTGTGCTGTTCCTGCACGGTAACCCGACCTCCTCCTACGTGTGG
CGCAACATCATCCCGCATGTTGCACCGACCCATCGCTGCATTGCTCCAGACCTGATCGGTATGGGCAAAT
CCGACAAACCAGACCTGGGTTATTTCTTCGACGACCACGTCCGCTTCATGGATGCCTTCATCGAAGCCCT
GGGTCTGGAAGAGGTCGTCCTGGTCATTCACGACTGGGGCTCCGCTCTGGGTTTCCACTGGGCCAAGCGC
AATCCAGAGCGCGTCAAAGGTATTGCATTTATGGAGTTCATCCGCCCTATCCCGACCTGGGACGAATGGC
CAGAATTTGCCGGGACAGATCAGATGCCTCAAATGGTGACACTTTTGCGAGTTCTGCGAATAGTGATCCT
GATTCGAATCTTTCGCCTTGCCAGCCAGAAGAAACAACTGGAGGTAGTAACAGGCGGCTCCAAGAGCAGG
ATCACCAGCGAGGGCGAGTACATCCCCCTGGACCAGATCGATATCAACGTGTTCTGCTACGAGAACGAGG
TGCAAAGTCAGCCTATCCTGAACACAAAGGAAATGGCTCCACAGTCTAAGCCTCCCGAAGAGCTTGAGAT
GTCCAGTATGCCAAGTCCCGTGGCTCCCCTCCCTGCCAGGACTGAAGGAGTGATTGACATGAGGAGTATG
TCATCTATTGATAGCTTCATCTCTTGCGCAACAGATTTCCCCGAGGCTACTCGATTCTAATGAAAGCTTG
CTACCGAGCTCGGATCCACTAGTCCAGTGTGGTGGAATTCTGCAGAAATCCAGCACAGTGGCGGCCGCTC
GAGTCTAGAGGGCCCGTTTAAACCCGCTGATCAGCCTCGACTGTGCCTTCTAGTTGCCAGCCATCTGTTG
TTTGCCCCTCCCCCGTGCCTTCCTTGACCCTGGAAGGTGCCACTCCCACTGTCCTTTCCTAATAAAATGA
GGAAATTGCATCGCATTGTCTGAGTAGGTGTCATTCTATTCTGGGGGGTGGGGTGGGGCAGGACAGCAAG
GGGGAGGATTGGGAAGACAATAGCAGGCATGCTGGGGATGCGGTGGGCTCTATGGCTTCTGAGGCGGAAA
GAACCAGCTGGGGCTCTAGGGGGTATCCCC
[124 nt withheld, positions 2201-2324]
C
[91 nt withheld, positions 2326-2416]
A
[49 nt withheld, positions 2418-2466]
CCTTTGACGTTGGAGTCCACGTTCTTT
[37 nt withheld, positions 2494-2530]
ACCCTATCTCGGTCTATTCTTTTGATTTATAAGGGATTTTGCCGATTTCGGCCTATTGGTTAAAAAATGA
GCTGATTTAACAAAAATTTAACGCGAATTAATTCTGTGGAATGTGTGTCAGTTAGGGTGTGGAAAGTCCC
CAGGCTCCCCAGCAGGCAGAAGTATGCAAAGCATGCATCTCAATTAGTCAGCAACCAGGTGTGGAAAGTC
CCCAGGCTCCCCAGCAGGCAGAAGTATGCAAAGCATGCATCTCAATTAGTCAGCAACCATAGTCCCGCCC
CTAACTCCGCCCATCCCGCCCCTAACTCCGCCCAGTTCCGCCCATTCTCCGCCCCATGGCTGACTAATTT
TTTTTATTTATGCAGAGGCCGAGGCCGCCTCTGCCTCTGAGCTATTCCAGAAGTAGTGAGGAGGCTTTTT
TGGAGGCCTAGGCTTTTGCAAAAAGCTCCCGCATGACCGAGTACAAGCCCACGGTGCGCCTCGCCACCCG
CGACGACGTCCCCAGGGCCGTACGCACCCTCGCCGCCGCGTTCGCCGACTACCCCGCCACGCGCCACACC
GTCGATCCGGACCGCCACATCGAGCGGGTCACCGAGCTGCAAGAACTCTTCCTCACGCGCGTCGGGCTCG
ACATCGGCAAGGTGTGGGTCGCGGACGACGGCGCCGCGGTGGCGGTCTGGACCACGCCGGAGAGCGTCGA
AGCGGGGGCGGTGTTCGCCGAGATCGGCCCGCGCATGGCCGAGTTGAGCGGTTCCCGGCTGGCCGCGCAG
CAACAGATGGAAGGCCTCCTGGCGCCGCACCGGCCCAAGGAGCCCGCGTGGTTCCTGGCCACCGTCGGCG
TCTCGCCCGACCACCAGGGCAAGGGTCTGGGCAGCGCCGTCGTGCTCCCCGGAGTGGAGGCGGCCGAGCG
CGCCGGGGTGCCCGCCTTCCTGGAGACCTCCGCGCCCCGCAACCTCCCCTTCTACGAGCGGCTCGGCTTC
ACCGTCACCGCCGACGTCGAGGTGCCCGAAGGACCGCGCACCTGGTGCATGACCCGCAAGCCCGGTGCCT
GATTCGAAATGACCGACCAAGCGACGCCCAACCTGCCATCACGAGATTTCGATTCCACCGCCGCCTTCTA
TGAAAGGTTGGGCTTCGGAATCGTTTTCCGGGACGCCGGCTGGATGATCCTCCAGCGCGGGGATCTCATG
CTGGAGTTCTTCGCCCACCCCAACTTGTTTATTGCAGCTTATAATGGTTACAAATAAAGCAATAGCATCA
CAAATTTCACAAATAAAGCATTTTTTTCACTGCATTCTAGTTGTGGTTTGTCCAAACTCATCAATGTATC
TTATCATGTCTGTATACCGTCGACCTCTAGCTAGAGCTTGGCGTAATCATGGTCATAGCTGTTTCCTGTG
TGAAATTGTTATCCGCTCACAATTCCACACAACATACGAGCCGGAAGCATAAAGTGTAAAGCCTGGGGTG
CCTAATGAGTGAGCTAACTCACATTAATTGCGTTGCGCTCACTGCCCGCTTTCCAGTCGGGAAACCTGTC
GTGCCAGCTGCATTAATGAATCGGCCAACGCGCGGGGAGAGGCGGTTTGCGTATTGGGCGCTCTTCCGCT
TCCTCGCTCACTGACTCGCTGCGCTCGGTCGTTCGGCTGCGGCGAGCGGTATCAGCTCACTCAAAGGCGG
TAATACGGTTATCCACAGAATCAGGGGATAACGCAGGAAAGAACATGTGAGCAAAAGGCCAGCAAAAGGC
CAGGAACCGTAAAAAGGCCGCGTTGCTGGCGTTTTTCCATAGGCTCCGCCCCCCTGACGAGCATCACAAA
AATCGACGCTCAAGTCAGAGGTGGCGAAACCCGACAGGACTATAAAGATACCAGGCGTTTCCCCCTGGAA
GCTCCCTCGTGCGCTCTCCTGTTCCGACCCTGCCGCTTACCGGATACCTGTCCGCCTTTCTCCCTTCGGG
AAGCGTGGCGCTTTCTCATAGCTCACGCTGTAGGTATCTCAGTTCGGTGTAGGTCGTTCGCTCCAAGCTG
GGCTGTGTGCACGAACCCCCCGTTCAGCCCGACCGCTGCGCCTTATCCGGTAACTATCGTCTTGAGTCCA
ACCCGGTAAGACACGACTTATCGCCACTGGCAGCAGCCACTGGTAACAGGATTAGCAGAGCGAGGTATGT
AGGCGGTGCTACAGAGTTCTTGAAGTGGTGGCCTAACTACGGCTACACTAGAAGAACAGTATTTGGTATC
TGCGCTCTGCTGAAGCCAGTTACCTTCGGAAAAAGAGTTGGTAGCTCTTGATCCGGCAAACAAACCACCG
CTGGTAGCGGTGGTTTTTTTGTTTGCAAGCAGCAGATTACGCGCAGAAAAAAAGGATCTCAAGAAGATCC
TTTGATCTTTTCTACGGGGTCTGACGCTCAGTGGAACGAAAACTCACGTTAAGGGATTTTGGTCATGAGA
TTATCAAAAAGGATCTTCACCTAGATCCTTTTAAATTAAAAATGAAGTTTTAAATCAATCTAAAGTATAT
ATGAGTAAACTTGGTCTGACAGTTACCAATGCTTAATCAGTGAGGCACCTATCTCAGCGATCTGTCTATT
TCGTTCATCCATAGTTGCCTGACTCCCCGTCGTGTAGATAACTACGATACGGGAGGGCTTACCATCTGGC
CCCAGTGCTGCAATGATACCGCGAGACCCACGCTCACCGGCTCCAGATTTATCAGCAATAAACCAGCCAG
CCGGAAGGGCCGAGCGCAGAAGTGGTCCTGCAACTTTATCCGCCTCCATCCAGTCTATTAATTGTTGCCG
GGAAGCTAGAGTAAGTAGTTCGCCAGTTAATAGTTTGCGCAACGTTGTTGCCATTGCTACAGGCATCGTG
GTGTCACGCTCGTCGTTTGGTATGGCTTCATTCAGCTCCGGTTCCCAACGATCAAGGCGAGTTACATGAT
CCCCCATGTTGTGCAAAAAAGCGGTTAGCTCCTTCGGTCCTCCGATCGTTGTCAGAAGTAAGTTGGCCGC
AGTGTTATCACTCATGGTTATGGCAGCACTGCATAATTCTCTTACTGTCATGCCATCCGTAAGATGCTTT
TCTGTGACTGGTGAGTACTCAACCAAGTCATTCTGAGAATAGTGTATGCGGCGACCGAGTTGCTCTTGCC
CGGCGTCAATACGGGATAATACCGCGCCACATAGCAGAACTTTAAAAGTGCTCATCATTGGAAAACGTTC
TTCGGGGCGAAAACTCTCAAGGATCTTACCGCTGTTGAGATCCAGTTCGATGTAACCCACTCGTGCACCC
AACTGATCTTCAGCATCTTTTACTTTCACCAGCGTTTCTGGGTGAGCAAAAACAGGAAGGCAAAATGCCG
CAAAAAAGGGAATAAGGGCGACACGGAAATGTTGAATACTCATACTCTTCCTTTTTCAATATTATTGAAG
CATTTATCAGGGTTATTGTCTCATGAGCGGATACATATTTGAATGTATTTAGAAAAATAAACAAATAGGG
GTTCCGCGCACATTTCCCCGAAAAGTGCCACCTGACGTCGACATTGATTATTGACTAGTTATTAATAGTA
ATCAATTACGGGGTCATTAGTTCATAGCCCATATATGGAGTTCCGCGTTACATAACTTACGGTAAATGGC
CCGCCTGGCTGACCGCCCAACGACCCCCGCCCATTGACGTCAATAATGACGTATGTTCCCATAGTAACGC
CAATAGGGACTTTCCATTGACGTCAATGGGTGGAGTATTTACGGTAAACTGCCCACTTGGCAGTACATCA
AGTGTATCATATGCCAAGTACGCCCCCTATTGACGTCAATGACGGTAAATGGCCCGCCTGGCATTATGCC
CAGTACATGACCTTATGGGACTTTCCTACTTGGCAGTACATCTACGTATTAGTCATCGCTATTACCATGG
TCGAGGTGAGCCCCACGTTCTGCTTCACTCTCCCCATCTCCCCCCCCTCCCCACCCCCAATTTTGTATTT
ATTTATTTTTTAATTATTTTGTGCAGCGATGGGGGCGGGGGGGGGGGCGCGCGCCAGGCGGGGCGGGGCG
GGGCGAGGGGCGGGGCGGGGCGAGGCGGAGAGGTGCGGCGGCAGCCAATCAGAGCGGCGCGCTCCGAAAG
TTTCCTTTTATGGCGAGGCGGCGGCGGCGGCGGCCCTATAAAAAGCGAAGCGCGCGGCGGGCGGGAGTCG
CTGCGCGCTGCCTTCGCCCCGTGCCCCGCTCCGCCGCCGCCTCGCGCCGCCCGCCCCGGCTCTGACTGAC
CGCGTTACTCCCACAGGTGAGCGGGCGGGACGGCCCTTCTCCTCCGGGCTGTAATTAGCGCTTGGTTTAA
TGACGGCTTGTTTCTTTTCTGTGGCTGCGTGAAAGCCTTGAGGGGCTCCGGGAGGGCCCTTTGTGCGGGG
GGAGCGGCTCGGGGGGTGCGTGCGTGTGTGTGTGCGTGGGGAGCGCCGCGTGCGGCTCCGCGCTGCCCGG
CGGCTGTGAGCGCTGCGGGCGCGGCGCGGGGCTTTGTGCGCTCCGCAGTGTGCGCGAGGGGAGCGCGGCC
GGGGGCGGTGCCCCGCGGTGCGGGGGGGGCTGCGAGGGGAACAAAGGCTGCGTGCGGGGTGTGTGCGTGG
GGGGGTGAGCAGGGGGTGTGGGCGCGTCGGTCGGGCTGCAACCCCCCCTGCACCCCCCTCCCCGAGTTGC
TGAGCACGGCCCGGCTTCGGGTGCGGGGCTCCGTACGGGGCGTGGCGCGGGGCTCGCCGTGCCGGGCGGG
GGGTGGCGGCAGGTGGGGGTGCCGGGCGGGGCGGGGCCGCCTCGGGCCGGGGAGGGCTCGGGGGAGGGGC
GCGGCGGCCCCCGGAGCGCCGGCGGCTGTCGAGGCGCGGCGAGCCGCAGCCATTGCCTTTTATGGTAATC
GTGCGAGAGGGCGCAGGGACTTCCTTTGTCCCAAATCTGTGCGGAGCCGAAATCTGGGAGGCGCCGCCGC
ACCCCCTCTAGCGGGCGCGGGGCGAAGCGGTGCGGCGCCGGCAGGAAGGAAATGGGCGGGGAGGGCCTTC
GTGCGTCGCCGCGCCGCCGTCCCCTTCTCCCTCTCCAGCCTCGGGGCTGTCCGCGGGGGGACGGCTGCCT
TCGGGGGGGACGGGGCAGGGCGGGGTTCGGCTTCTGGCGTGTGACCGGCGGCTCTAGAGCCTCTGCTAAC
CATGTTCATGCCTTCTTCTTTTTCCTACAGCTCCTGGGCAACGTGCTGGTTATTGTGCTGTCTCATCATT
TTGGCAAAGAATTCCTCGAGGAATTCACTCCTCAGGTGCAGGCTGCCTATCAGAAGGTGGTGGCTGGTGT
GGCCAATGCCCTGGCTCACAAATACCACTGAGATCTGCATGA
Features (pLannotate 1.2.2; 21 found; start..end, strand, type, name):
    458..919     +  CDS            HaloTag® (fragment): modified bacterial dehalogenase that forms covalent bonds with chloroalkane derivatives
    977..1411    +  CDS            HaloTag® (fragment): modified bacterial dehalogenase that forms covalent bonds with chloroalkane derivatives
   1493..1888    +  CDS            Kcnb1 (fragment): KCNB1_RAT - Experimental evidence at protein level: Swiss-Prot protein existence level 1. Voltage-gated potassium channel that mediates transmembrane potassium transport in excitable membranes, primarily in the brain, but also in the pancreas and cardiovascular system. Contributes to the regulation of the action potential (AP) repolarization, duration and frequency of repetitive AP firing in neurons, muscle cells and endocrine cells and plays a role in homeostatic attenuation of electrical excitability throughout the brain (PubMed:10024359, PubMed:10618149, PubMed:12451110, PubMed:17379638, Pu
   1931..2155    +  polyA_signal   bGH poly(A) signal: bovine growth hormone polyadenylation signal
   2159..2180    +  promoter       SV40 promoter (fragment): SV40 enhancer and early promoter
   2201..2629    +  rep_origin     f1 ori (sequence partly withheld): f1 bacteriophage origin of replication; arrow indicates direction of (+) strand synthesis
   2643..2972    +  promoter       SV40 promoter: SV40 enhancer and early promoter
   2983..3582    +  CDS            PuroR: puromycin N-acetyltransferase; pac from Streptomyces alboniger; confers resistance to puromycin
   3589..3747    +  CDS            ble (fragment): BLE_KLEPN - Experimental evidence at protein level: Swiss-Prot protein existence level 1. Binding protein with a strong affinity to the bleomycin family of antibiotics. Binds to CL990; an antimitotic-antibiotic compound. From Klebsiella pneumoniae.
   3742..3863    +  polyA_signal   SV40 poly(A) signal: SV40 polyadenylation signal
   3936..3952    -  protein_bind   lac operator: The lac repressor binds to the lac operator to inhibit transcription in E. coli. This inhibition can be relieved by adding lactose or isopropyl-β-D-thiogalactopyranoside (IPTG). lac repressor encoded by lacI
   3960..3990    -  promoter       lac promoter: promoter for the E. coli lac operon
   4005..4026    -  protein_bind   CAP binding site: CAP binding activates transcription in the presence of cAMP. E. coli catabolite activator protein
   4039..4131    -  CDS            lacI (fragment): lac repressor; lacI; The lac repressor binds to the lac operator to inhibit transcription in E. coli. This inhibition can be relieved by adding lactose or isopropyl-β-D-thiogalactopyranoside (IPTG).
   4314..4902    -  rep_origin     ori: high-copy-number ColE1/pMB1/pBR322/pUC origin of replication
   5073..5933    -  CDS            AmpR: β-lactamase; bla; confers resistance to ampicillin, carbenicillin, and related antibiotics
   5934..6038    -  promoter       AmpR promoter: bla
   6070..6449    +  enhancer       CMV enhancer: human cytomegalovirus immediate early enhancer
   6451..6723    +  promoter       chicken β-actin promoter: No description available
   6724..7740    +  intron         chimeric intron: chimera between introns from chicken β-actin and rabbit β-globin
   7744..7878    +  CDS            HBB: HBB_COLGU - Experimental evidence at transcript level: Swiss-Prot protein existence level 2. Involved in oxygen transport from the lung to the various peripheral tissues. From Colobus guereza (Mantled guereza) (Eastern black-and-white colobus monkey).
