[The description below was written by a language model from this plasmid's Addgene catalogue record and pLannotate feature annotations shown in this document.]
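Description:
pCAG-HASAP1-ST is a mammalian expression plasmid of about 7.9 kb, built on a pCAG backbone, that encodes a soma-targeted chemigenetic voltage indicator. In bacteria it is maintained at high copy through a ColE1/pUC-type origin and selected with ampicillin via the β-lactamase gene. An f1 origin and remnants of the lac promoter/operator region are also carried in the backbone.

Expression of the roughly 1.8 kb HASAP1-ST insert is driven by the CAG promoter, annotated here as its standard components: the CMV immediate-early enhancer, the chicken β-actin promoter and a chimeric β-actin/β-globin intron. The short "HBB" hit just downstream most likely reflects the rabbit β-globin-derived sequence at the end of that cassette rather than a separate gene. Within the insert, the feature table detects HaloTag as two separate fragments, which suggests the self-labelling dehalogenase is split or rearranged within the sensor. The region upstream of these fragments, which would presumably hold the voltage-sensing portion, is not annotated, and the record does not state its identity. HaloTag covalently binds chloroalkane-bearing ligands, so the indicator is "chemigenetic": the protein scaffold is combined with an added synthetic dye, far-red according to the associated publication title. At the C terminus is a fragment of rat Kcnb1 (Kv2.1), corresponding to the catalogued somatic localization tag that restricts the sensor to the neuronal cell body. Transcripts end at a bGH polyadenylation signal.

A separate SV40 promoter drives a puromycin resistance gene, followed by a residual ble fragment and an SV40 poly(A) signal, which could allow selection of transfected mammalian cells. The plasmid is intended for expressing the indicator to image membrane voltage optically with signal confined to the soma.
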