Addgene plasmid #138965: pCAG-HASAP1-ST
Purpose: chemigenetic voltage indicator, soma targeted
Depositing lab: Eric Schreiter. Depositing organization: HHMI, Janelia Research Campus. Publication: The HaloTag as a general scaffold for far-red tunable chemigenetic indicators. Deo C, Abdelfattah AS, Bhargava HK, Berro AJ, Falco N, Farrants H, Moeyaert B, Chupanova M, Lavis LD, Schreiter ER. Nat Chem Biol. 2021 Jun;17(6):718-723. doi: 10.1038/s41589-021-00775-w. Epub 2021 Apr 1. PubMed 33795886.
Backbone
  Vector backbone: pCAG
  Total vector size (bp): 7902
  Vector type: Mammalian Expression
Growth in bacteria
  Bacterial resistance: Ampicillin, 100 μg/mL
  Growth temperature: 37°C
  Growth strain: DH5alpha
  Copy number: High Copy
Gene/Insert
  Gene/Insert name: HASAP1-ST
  Insert size (bp): 1794
  Promoter: CAG
  Tag / fusion protein: somatic localization tag (C terminal on insert)
  Cloning method: Gibson Cloning
  Sequencing primers: 5′ ggaattcactcctcaggtgc; 3′ gactcgagcggccgcc
Terms and licenses: Academic/Nonprofit Terms; Industry Terms: Not Available to Industry
Depositor comments: Please visit https://www.biorxiv.org/content/10.1101/2020.01.08.898783v1 for BioRxiv preprint.
How to cite: pCAG-HASAP1-ST was a gift from Eric Schreiter (Addgene plasmid # 138965 ; http://n2t.net/addgene:138965 ; RRID:Addgene_138965)
